>Addgene plasmid #130908 | pRRL-gRNA(anti-cGAS)-Cas9-Puro | addgene full sequence | sequence record 255052 | Addgene NGS Result
GGGTCTCTCTGGTTAGACCAGATCTGAGCCTGGGAGCTCTCTGGCTAACTAGGGAACCCACTGCTTAAGC
CTCAATAAAGCTTGCCTTGAGTGCTTCAAGTAGTGTGTGCCCGTCTGTTGTGTGACTCTGGTAACTAGAG
ATCCCTCAGACCCTTTTAGTCAGTGTGGAAAATCTCTAGCAGTGGCGCCCGAACAGGGACTTGAAAGCGA
AAGGGAAACCAGAGGAGCTCTCTCGACGCAGGACTCGGCTTGCTGAAGCGCGCACGGCAAGAGGCGAGGG
GCGGCGACTGGTGAGTACGCCAAAAATTTTGACTAGCGGAGGCTAGAAGGAGAGAGATGGGTGCGAGAGC
GTCAGTATTAAGCGGGGGAGAATTAGATCGCGATGGGAAAAAATTCGGTTAAGGCCAGGGGGAAAGAAAA
AATATAAATTAAAACATATAGTATGGGCAAGCAGGGAGCTAGAACGATTCGCAGTTAATCCTGGCCTGTT
AGAAACATCAGAAGGCTGTAGACAAATACTGGGACAGCTACAACCATCCCTTCAGACAGGATCAGAAGAA
CTTAGATCATTATATAATACAGTAGCAACCCTCTATTGTGTGCATCAAAGGATAGAGATAAAAGACACCA
AGGAAGCTTTAGACAAGATAGAGGAAGAGCAAAACAAAAGTAAGACCACCGCACAGCAAGCGGACGCTGA
TCTTCAGACCTGGAGGAGGAGATATGAGGGACAATTGGAGAAGTGAATTATATAAATATAAAGTAGTAAA
AATTGAACCATTAGGAGTAGCACCCACCAAGGCAAAGAGAAGAGTGGTGCAGAGAGAAAAAAGAGCAGTG
GGAATAGGAGCTTTGTTCCTTGGGTTCTTGGGAGCAGCAGGAAGCACTATGGGCGCAGCGTCAATGACGC
TGACGGTACAGGCCAGACAATTATTGTCTGGTATAGTGCAGCAGCAGAACAATTTGCTGAGGGCTATTGA
GGCGCAACAGCATCTGTTGCAACTCACAGTCTGGGGCATCAAGCAGCTCCAGGCAAGAATCCTGGCTGTG
GAAAGATACCTAAAGGATCAACAGCTCCTGGGGATTTGGGGTTGCTCTGGAAAACTCATTTGCACCACTG
CTGTGCCTTGGAATGCTAGTTGGAGTAATAAATCTCTGGAACAGATTTGGAATCACACGACCTGGATGGA
GTGGGACAGAGAAATTAACAATTACACAAGCTTAATACACTCCTTAATTGAAGAATCGCAAAACCAGCAA
GAAAAGAATGAACAAGAATTATTGGAATTAGATAAATGGGCAAGTTTGTGGAATTGGTTTAACATAACAA
ATTGGCTGTGGTATATAAAATTATTCATAATGATAGTAGGAGGCTTGGTAGGTTTAAGAATAGTTTTTGC
TGTACTTTCTATAGTGAATAGAGTTAGGCAGGGATATTCACCATTATCGTTTCAGACCCACCTCCCAACC
CCGAGGGGACCCGACAGGCCCGAAGGAATAGAAGAAGAAGGTGGAGAGAGAGACAGAGACAGATCCATTC
GATTAGTGAACGGATCTCGACGGTATCGGTTAACTTTTAAAAGAAAAGGGGGGATTGGGGGGTACAGTGC
AGGGGAAAGAATAGTAGACATAATAGCAACAGACATACAAACTAAAGAATTACAAAAACAAATTACAAAA
ATTCAAAATTTTATCGTGTACAAAAAAGCAGGCTTTAAAGGAACCAATTCAGTCGACTGGATCCGGTACC
AAGGTCGGGCAGGAAGAGGGCCTATTTCCCATGATTCCTTCATATTTGCATATACGATACAAGGCTGTTA
GAGAGATAATTAGAATTAATTTGACTGTAAACACAAAGATATTAGTACAAAATACGTGACGTAGAAAGTA
ATAATTTCTTGGGTAGTTTGCAGTTTTAAAATTATGTTTTAAAATGGACTATCATATGCTTACCGTAACT
TGAAAGTATTTCGATTTCTTGGCTTTATATATCTTGTGGAAAGGACGAAACACCGAGACTCGGTGGGATC
CATCGGTTTTAGAGCTAGAAATAGCAAGTTAAAATAAGGCTAGTCCGTTATCAACTTGAAAAAGTGGCAC
CGAGTCGGTGCTTTTTTTCTAGACCCAGCTTTCTTGTACAAAGTTGGCATTACGATTACGCGTAGGAACA
GAGAAACAGGAGAATATGGGCCAAACAGGATATCTGTGGTAAGCAGTTCCTGCCCCGGCTCAGGGCCAAG
AACAGTTGGAACAGCAGAATATGGGCCAAACAGGATATCTGTGGTAAGCAGTTCCTGCCCCGGCTCAGGG
CCAAGAACAGATGGTCCCCAGATGCGGTCCCGCCCTCAGCAGTTTCTAGAGAACCATCAGATGTTTCCAG
GGTGCCCCAAGGACCTGAAATGACCCTGTGCCTTATTTGAACTAACCAATCAGTTCGCTTCTCGCTTCTG
TTCGCGCGCTTCTGCTCCCCGAGCTCTATATAAGCAGAGCTCGTTTAGTGAACCGTCAGATCGCCTGGAG
ACGCCATCCACGCTGTTTTGACTTCCATAGAAGGATCTCGAGCGGCCGCGCTAGCGGATCCGCCACCATG
GACTATAAGGACCACGACGGAGACTACAAGGATCATGATATTGATTACAAAGACGATGACGATAAGATGG
CCCCAAAGAAGAAGCGGAAGGTCGGTATCCACGGAGTCCCAGCAGCCGACAAGAAGTACAGCATCGGCCT
GGACATCGGCACCAACTCTGTGGGCTGGGCCGTGATCACCGACGAGTACAAGGTGCCCAGCAAGAAATTC
AAGGTGCTGGGCAACACCGACCGGCACAGCATCAAGAAGAACCTGATCGGAGCCCTGCTGTTCGACAGCG
GCGAAACAGCCGAGGCCACCCGGCTGAAGAGAACCGCCAGAAGAAGATACACCAGACGGAAGAACCGGAT
CTGCTATCTGCAAGAGATCTTCAGCAACGAGATGGCCAAGGTGGACGACAGCTTCTTCCACAGACTGGAA
GAGTCCTTCCTGGTGGAAGAGGATAAGAAGCACGAGCGGCACCCCATCTTCGGCAACATCGTGGACGAGG
TGGCCTACCACGAGAAGTACCCCACCATCTACCACCTGAGAAAGAAACTGGTGGACAGCACCGACAAGGC
CGACCTGCGGCTGATCTATCTGGCCCTGGCCCACATGATCAAGTTCCGGGGCCACTTCCTGATCGAGGGC
GACCTGAACCCCGACAACAGCGACGTGGACAAGCTGTTCATCCAGCTGGTGCAGACCTACAACCAGCTGT
TCGAGGAAAACCCCATCAACGCCAGCGGCGTGGACGCCAAGGCCATCCTGTCTGCCAGACTGAGCAAGAG
CAGACGGCTGGAAAATCTGATCGCCCAGCTGCCCGGCGAGAAGAAGAATGGCCTGTTCGGAAACCTGATT
GCCCTGAGCCTGGGCCTGACCCCCAACTTCAAGAGCAACTTCGACCTGGCCGAGGATGCCAAACTGCAGC
TGAGCAAGGACACCTACGACGACGACCTGGACAACCTGCTGGCCCAGATCGGCGACCAGTACGCCGACCT
GTTTCTGGCCGCCAAGAACCTGTCCGACGCCATCCTGCTGAGCGACATCCTGAGAGTGAACACCGAGATC
ACCAAGGCCCCCCTGAGCGCCTCTATGATCAAGAGATACGACGAGCACCACCAGGACCTGACCCTGCTGA
AAGCTCTCGTGCGGCAGCAGCTGCCTGAGAAGTACAAAGAGATTTTCTTCGACCAGAGCAAGAACGGCTA
CGCCGGCTACATTGACGGCGGAGCCAGCCAGGAAGAGTTCTACAAGTTCATCAAGCCCATCCTGGAAAAG
ATGGACGGCACCGAGGAACTGCTCGTGAAGCTGAACAGAGAGGACCTGCTGCGGAAGCAGCGGACCTTCG
ACAACGGCAGCATCCCCCACCAGATCCACCTGGGAGAGCTGCACGCCATTCTGCGGCGGCAGGAAGATTT
TTACCCATTCCTGAAGGACAACCGGGAAAAGATCGAGAAGATCCTGACCTTCCGCATCCCCTACTACGTG
GGCCCTCTGGCCAGGGGAAACAGCAGATTCGCCTGGATGACCAGAAAGAGCGAGGAAACCATCACCCCCT
GGAACTTCGAGGAAGTGGTGGACAAGGGCGCTTCCGCCCAGAGCTTCATCGAGCGGATGACCAACTTCGA
TAAGAACCTGCCCAACGAGAAGGTGCTGCCCAAGCACAGCCTGCTGTACGAGTACTTCACCGTGTATAAC
GAGCTGACCAAAGTGAAATACGTGACCGAGGGAATGAGAAAGCCCGCCTTCCTGAGCGGCGAGCAGAAAA
AGGCCATCGTGGACCTGCTGTTCAAGACCAACCGGAAAGTGACCGTGAAGCAGCTGAAAGAGGACTACTT
CAAGAAAATCGAGTGCTTCGACTCCGTGGAAATCTCCGGCGTGGAAGATCGGTTCAACGCCTCCCTGGGC
ACATACCACGATCTGCTGAAAATTATCAAGGACAAGGACTTCCTGGACAATGAGGAAAACGAGGACATTC
TGGAAGATATCGTGCTGACCCTGACACTGTTTGAGGACAGAGAGATGATCGAGGAACGGCTGAAAACCTA
TGCCCACCTGTTCGACGACAAAGTGATGAAGCAGCTGAAGCGGCGGAGATACACCGGCTGGGGCAGGCTG
AGCCGGAAGCTGATCAACGGCATCCGGGACAAGCAGTCCGGCAAGACAATCCTGGATTTCCTGAAGTCCG
ACGGCTTCGCCAACAGAAACTTCATGCAGCTGATCCACGACGACAGCCTGACCTTTAAAGAGGACATCCA
GAAAGCCCAGGTGTCCGGCCAGGGCGATAGCCTGCACGAGCACATTGCCAATCTGGCCGGCAGCCCCGCC
ATTAAGAAGGGCATCCTGCAGACAGTGAAGGTGGTGGACGAGCTCGTGAAAGTGATGGGCCGGCACAAGC
CCGAGAACATCGTGATCGAAATGGCCAGAGAGAACCAGACCACCCAGAAGGGACAGAAGAACAGCCGCGA
GAGAATGAAGCGGATCGAAGAGGGCATCAAAGAGCTGGGCAGCCAGATCCTGAAAGAACACCCCGTGGAA
AACACCCAGCTGCAGAACGAGAAGCTGTACCTGTACTACCTGCAGAATGGGCGGGATATGTACGTGGACC
AGGAACTGGACATCAACCGGCTGTCCGACTACGATGTGGACCATATCGTGCCTCAGAGCTTTCTGAAGGA
CGACTCCATCGACAACAAGGTGCTGACCAGAAGCGACAAGAACCGGGGCAAGAGCGACAACGTGCCCTCC
GAAGAGGTCGTGAAGAAGATGAAGAACTACTGGCGGCAGCTGCTGAACGCCAAGCTGATTACCCAGAGAA
AGTTCGACAATCTGACCAAGGCCGAGAGAGGCGGCCTGAGCGAACTGGATAAGGCCGGCTTCATCAAGAG
ACAGCTGGTGGAAACCCGGCAGATCACAAAGCACGTGGCACAGATCCTGGACTCCCGGATGAACACTAAG
TACGACGAGAATGACAAGCTGATCCGGGAAGTGAAAGTGATCACCCTGAAGTCCAAGCTGGTGTCCGATT
TCCGGAAGGATTTCCAGTTTTACAAAGTGCGCGAGATCAACAACTACCACCACGCCCACGACGCCTACCT
GAACGCCGTCGTGGGAACCGCCCTGATCAAAAAGTACCCTAAGCTGGAAAGCGAGTTCGTGTACGGCGAC
TACAAGGTGTACGACGTGCGGAAGATGATCGCCAAGAGCGAGCAGGAAATCGGCAAGGCTACCGCCAAGT
ACTTCTTCTACAGCAACATCATGAACTTTTTCAAGACCGAGATTACCCTGGCCAACGGCGAGATCCGGAA
GCGGCCTCTGATCGAGACAAACGGCGAAACCGGGGAGATCGTGTGGGATAAGGGCCGGGATTTTGCCACC
GTGCGGAAAGTGCTGAGCATGCCCCAAGTGAATATCGTGAAAAAGACCGAGGTGCAGACAGGCGGCTTCA
GCAAAGAGTCTATCCTGCCCAAGAGGAACAGCGATAAGCTGATCGCCAGAAAGAAGGACTGGGACCCTAA
GAAGTACGGCGGCTTCGACAGCCCCACCGTGGCCTATTCTGTGCTGGTGGTGGCCAAAGTGGAAAAGGGC
AAGTCCAAGAAACTGAAGAGTGTGAAAGAGCTGCTGGGGATCACCATCATGGAAAGAAGCAGCTTCGAGA
AGAATCCCATCGACTTTCTGGAAGCCAAGGGCTACAAAGAAGTGAAAAAGGACCTGATCATCAAGCTGCC
TAAGTACTCCCTGTTCGAGCTGGAAAACGGCCGGAAGAGAATGCTGGCCTCTGCCGGCGAACTGCAGAAG
GGAAACGAACTGGCCCTGCCCTCCAAATATGTGAACTTCCTGTACCTGGCCAGCCACTATGAGAAGCTGA
AGGGCTCCCCCGAGGATAATGAGCAGAAACAGCTGTTTGTGGAACAGCACAAGCACTACCTGGACGAGAT
CATCGAGCAGATCAGCGAGTTCTCCAAGAGAGTGATCCTGGCCGACGCTAATCTGGACAAAGTGCTGTCC
GCCTACAACAAGCACCGGGATAAGCCCATCAGAGAGCAGGCCGAGAATATCATCCACCTGTTTACCCTGA
CCAATCTGGGAGCCCCTGCCGCCTTCAAGTACTTTGACACCACCATCGACCGGAAGAGGTACACCAGCAC
CAAAGAGGTGCTGGACGCCACCCTGATCCACCAGAGCATCACCGGCCTGTACGAGACACGGATCGACCTG
TCTCAGCTGGGAGGCGACAAAAGGCCGGCGGCCACGAAAAAGGCCGGCCAGGCAAAAAAGAAAAAGGGAT
CCGGTGAGGGCAGAGGAAGTCTTCTAACATGCGGTGACGTGGAGGAGAATCCGGGCCCTACCGAGTACAA
GCCCACGGTGCGCCTCGCCACCCGCGACGACGTCCCCCGGGCCGTACGCACCCTCGCCGCCGCGTTCGCC
GACTACCCCGCCACGCGCCACACCGTCGACCCGGACCGCCACATCGAGCGGGTCACCGAGCTGCAAGAAC
TCTTCCTCACGCGCGTCGGGCTCGACATCGGCAAGGTGTGGGTCGCGGACGACGGCGCCGCGGTGGCGGT
CTGGACCACGCCGGAGAGCGTCGAAGCGGGGGCGGTGTTCGCCGAGATCGGCCCGCGCATGGCCGAGTTG
AGCGGTTCCCGGCTGGCCGCGCAGCAACAGATGGAAGGCCTCCTGGCGCCGCACCGGCCCAAGGAGCCCG
CGTGGTTCCTGGCCACCGTCGGCGTCTCGCCCGACCACCAGGGCAAGGGTCTGGGCAGCGCCGTCGTGCT
CCCCGGAGTGGAGGCGGCCGAGCGCGCCGGGGTGCCCGCCTTCCTGGAGACCTCCGCGCCCCGCAACCTC
CCCTTCTACGAGCGGCTCGGCTTCACCGTCACCGCCGACGTCGAGGTGCCCGAAGGACCGCGCACCTGGT
GCATGACCCGCAAGCCCGGTGCCTGAACTAGTGTCGACAATCAACCTCTGGATTACAAAATTTGTGAAAG
ATTGACTGGTATTCTTAACTATGTTGCTCCTTTTACGCTATGTGGATACGCTGCTTTAATGCCTTTGTAT
CATGCTATTGCTTCCCGTATGGCTTTCATTTTCTCCTCCTTGTATAAATCCTGGTTGCTGTCTCTTTATG
AGGAGTTGTGGCCCGTTGTCAGGCAACGTGGCGTGGTGTGCACTGTGTTTGCTGACGCAACCCCCACTGG
TTGGGGCATTGCCACCACCTGTCAGCTCCTTTCCGGGACTTTCGCTTTCCCCCTCCCTATTGCCACGGCG
GAACTCATCGCCGCCTGCCTTGCCCGCTGCTGGACAGGGGCTCGGCTGTTGGGCACTGACAATTCCGTGG
TGTTGTCGGGGAAGCTGACGTCCTTTCCATGGCTGCTCGCCTGTGTTGCCACCTGGATTCTGCGCGGGAC
GTCCTTCTGCTACGTCCCTTCGGCCCTCAATCCAGCGGACCTTCCTTCCCGCGGCCTGCTGCCGGCTCTG
CGGCCTCTTCCGCGTCTTCGCCTTCGCCCTCAGACGAGTCGGATCTCCCTTTGGGCCGCCTCCCCGCCTG
GAATTCGAGCTCGGTACCTTTAAGACCAATGACTTACAAGGCAGCTGTAGATCTTAGCCACTTTTTAAAA
GAAAAGGGGGGACTGGAAGGGCTAATTCACTCCCAACGAAGACAAGATCTGCTTTTTGCTTGTACTGGGT
CTCTCTGGTTAGACCAGATCTGAGCCTGGGAGCTCTCTGGCTAACTAGGGAACCCACTGCTTAAGCCTCA
ATAAAGCTTGCCTTGAGTGCTTCAAGTAGTGTGTGCCCGTCTGTTGTGTGACTCTGGTAACTAGAGATCC
CTCAGACCCTTTTAGTCAGTGTGGAAAATCTCTAGCAGTAGTAGTTCATGTCATCTTATTATTCAGTATT
TATAACTTGCAAAGAAATGAATATCAGAGAGTGAGAGGAACTTGTTTATTGCAGCTTATAATGGTTACAA
ATAAAGCAATAGCATCACAAATTTCACAAATAAAGCATTTTTTTCACTGCATTCTAGTTGTGGTTTGTCC
AAACTCATCAATGTATCTTATCATGTCTGGCTCTAGCTATCCCGCCCCTAACTCCGCCCATCCCGCCCCT
AACTCCGCCCAGTTCCGCCCATTCTCCGCCCCATGGCTGACTAATTTTTTTTATTTATGCAGAGGCCGAG
GCCGCCTCGGCCTCTGAGCTATTCCAGAAGTAGTGAGGAGGCTTTTTTGGAGGCCTAGGGACGTACCCAA
TTCGCCCTATAGTGAGTCGTATTACGCGCGCTCACTGGCCGTCGTTTTACAACGTCGTGACTGGGAAAAC
CCTGGCGTTACCCAACTTAATCGCCTTGCAGCACATCCCCCTTTCGCCAGCTGGCGTAATAGCGAAGAGG
CCCGCACCGATCGCCCTTCCCAACAGTTGCGCAGCCTGAATGGCGAATGGG
[124 nt withheld, positions 9012-9135]
C
[91 nt withheld, positions 9137-9227]
A
[49 nt withheld, positions 9229-9277]
CCTTTGACGTTGGAGTCCACGTTCTTT
[37 nt withheld, positions 9305-9341]
ACCCTATCTCGGTCTATTCTTTTGATTTATAAGGGATTTTGCCGATTTCGGCCTATTGGTTAAAAAATGA
GCTGATTTAACAAAAATTTAACGCGAATTTTAACAAAATATTAACGCTTACAATTTAGGTGGCACTTTTC
GGGGAAATGTGCGCGGAACCCCTATTTGTTTATTTTTCTAAATACATTCAAATATGTATCCGCTCATGAG
ACAATAACCCTGATAAATGCTTCAATAATATTGAAAAAGGAAGAGTATGAGTATTCAACATTTCCGTGTC
GCCCTTATTCCCTTTTTTGCGGCATTTTGCCTTCCTGTTTTTGCTCACCCAGAAACGCTGGTGAAAGTAA
AAGATGCTGAAGATCAGTTGGGTGCACGAGTGGGTTACATCGAACTGGATCTCAACAGCGGTAAGATCCT
TGAGAGTTTTCGCCCCGAAGAACGTTTTCCAATGATGAGCACTTTTAAAGTTCTGCTATGTGGCGCGGTA
TTATCCCGTATTGACGCCGGGCAAGAGCAACTCGGTCGCCGCATACACTATTCTCAGAATGACTTGGTTG
AGTACTCACCAGTCACAGAAAAGCATCTTACGGATGGCATGACAGTAAGAGAATTATGCAGTGCTGCCAT
AACCATGAGTGATAACACTGCGGCCAACTTACTTCTGACAACGATCGGAGGACCGAAGGAGCTAACCGCT
TTTTTGCACAACATGGGGGATCATGTAACTCGCCTTGATCGTTGGGAACCGGAGCTGAATGAAGCCATAC
CAAACGACGAGCGTGACACCACGATGCCTGTAGCAATGGCAACAACGTTGCGCAAACTATTAACTGGCGA
ACTACTTACTCTAGCTTCCCGGCAACAATTAATAGACTGGATGGAGGCGGATAAAGTTGCAGGACCACTT
CTGCGCTCGGCCCTTCCGGCTGGCTGGTTTATTGCTGATAAATCTGGAGCCGGTGAGCGTGGGTCTCGCG
GTATCATTGCAGCACTGGGGCCAGATGGTAAGCCCTCCCGTATCGTAGTTATCTACACGACGGGGAGTCA
GGCAACTATGGATGAACGAAATAGACAGATCGCTGAGATAGGTGCCTCACTGATTAAGCATTGGTAACTG
TCAGACCAAGTTTACTCATATATACTTTAGATTGATTTAAAACTTCATTTTTAATTTAAAAGGATCTAGG
TGAAGATCCTTTTTGATAATCTCATGACCAAAATCCCTTAACGTGAGTTTTCGTTCCACTGAGCGTCAGA
CCCCGTAGAAAAGATCAAAGGATCTTCTTGAGATCCTTTTTTTCTGCGCGTAATCTGCTGCTTGCAAACA
AAAAAACCACCGCTACCAGCGGTGGTTTGTTTGCCGGATCAAGAGCTACCAACTCTTTTTCCGAAGGTAA
CTGGCTTCAGCAGAGCGCAGATACCAAATACTGTTCTTCTAGTGTAGCCGTAGTTAGGCCACCACTTCAA
GAACTCTGTAGCACCGCCTACATACCTCGCTCTGCTAATCCTGTTACCAGTGGCTGCTGCCAGTGGCGAT
AAGTCGTGTCTTACCGGGTTGGACTCAAGACGATAGTTACCGGATAAGGCGCAGCGGTCGGGCTGAACGG
GGGGTTCGTGCACACAGCCCAGCTTGGAGCGAACGACCTACACCGAACTGAGATACCTACAGCGTGAGCT
ATGAGAAAGCGCCACGCTTCCCGAAGGGAGAAAGGCGGACAGGTATCCGGTAAGCGGCAGGGTCGGAACA
GGAGAGCGCACGAGGGAGCTTCCAGGGGGAAACGCCTGGTATCTTTATAGTCCTGTCGGGTTTCGCCACC
TCTGACTTGAGCGTCGATTTTTGTGATGCTCGTCAGGGGGGCGGAGCCTATGGAAAAACGCCAGCAACGC
GGCCTTTTTACGGTTCCTGGCCTTTTGCTGGCCTTTTGCTCACATGTTCTTTCCTGCGTTATCCCCTGAT
TCTGTGGATAACCGTATTACCGCCTTTGAGTGAGCTGATACCGCTCGCCGCAGCCGAACGACCGAGCGCA
GCGAGTCAGTGAGCGAGGAAGCGGAAGAGCGCCCAATACGCAAACCGCCTCTCCCCGCGCGTTGGCCGAT
TCATTAATGCAGCTGGCACGACAGGTTTCCCGACTGGAAAGCGGGCAGTGAGCGCAACGCAATTAATGTG
AGTTAGCTCACTCATTAGGCACCCCAGGCTTTACACTTTATGCTTCCGGCTCGTATGTTGTGTGGAATTG
TGAGCGGATAACAATTTCACACAGGAAACAGCTATGACCATGATTACGCCAAGCGCGCAATTAACCCTCA
CTAAAGGGAACAAAAGCTGGAGCTGCAAGCTTAATGTAGTCTTATGCAATACTCTTGTAGTCTTGCAACA
TGGTAACGATGAGTTAGCAACATGCCTTACAAGGAGAGAAAAAGCACCGTGCATGCCGATTGGTGGAAGT
AAGGTGGTACGATCGTGCCTTATTAGGAAGGCAACAGACGGGTCTGACATGGATTGGACGAACCACTGAA
TTGCCGCATTGCAGAGATATTGTATTTAAGTGCCTAACTCGATACATAAAC
Features (pLannotate 1.2.2; 33 found; start..end, strand, type, name):
      1..181     +  LTR            5' LTR (truncated): truncated 5' long terminal repeat (LTR) from HIV-1
    228..353     +  misc_feature   HIV-1 Ψ: packaging signal of human immunodeficiency virus type 1
    337..675     +  CDS            HIV-1 gag (fragment): gag protein from human immunodeficiency virus 1; gag
    846..1079    +  misc_feature   RRE: The Rev response element (RRE) of HIV-1 allows for Rev-dependent mRNA export from the nucleus to the cytoplasm.
   1456..1556    +  CDS            Rev (fragment): human immunodeficiency virus 1 (HIV-1) Rev protein; rev; enhances nuclear export of unspliced and incompletely spliced viral mRNAs
   1575..1692    +  misc_feature   cPPT/CTS: central polypurine tract and central termination sequence of HIV-1
   1697..1714    +  protein_bind   attB1 (fragment): mutant version of attB; recombination site for the Gateway® BP reaction BP Clonase™
   1766..2006    +  promoter       U6 promoter: RNA polymerase III promoter for human U6 snRNA
   2036..2111    +  misc_RNA       gRNA scaffold: guide RNA scaffold for the Streptococcus pyogenes CRISPR/Cas9 system
   2123..2144    -  protein_bind   attB2 (fragment): mutant version of attB; recombination site for the Gateway® BP reaction BP Clonase™
   2182..2476    +  LTR            LTR (fragment): long terminal repeat from Moloney murine leukemia virus
   2476..2520    +  promoter       TRE3GV promoter (fragment): 3rd-generation Tet-responsive promoter that can be activated by binding of Tet-On® 3G, optimized for retroviral and lentiviral vectors
   2708..4309    +  CDS            Cas9(N): N-terminal portion of Streptococcus pyogenes Cas9 (Zetsche et al., 2015)
   4310..6808    +  CDS            Cas9(C): C-terminal portion of Streptococcus pyogenes Cas9 (Zetsche et al., 2015)
   6809..6856    +  CDS            nucleoplasmin NLS: bipartite nuclear localization signal from nucleoplasmin
   6920..7516    +  CDS            PuroR: puromycin N-acetyltransferase; pac from Streptomyces alboniger; confers resistance to puromycin
   7529..8117    +  misc_feature   WPRE: woodchuck hepatitis virus posttranscriptional regulatory element
   8134..8202    +  CDS            nef (fragment): NEF_HV1Z2 - Experimental evidence at protein level: Swiss-Prot protein existence level 1. Extracellular Nef protein targets CD4(+) T-lymphocytes for apoptosis by interacting with CXCR4 surface receptors. From Human immunodeficiency virus type 1 group M subtype D (isolate Z2/CDC-Z34) (HIV-1).
   8204..8437    +  LTR            3' LTR (ΔU3): self-inactivating 3' long terminal repeat (LTR) from HIV-1
   8509..8630    +  polyA_signal   SV40 poly(A) signal: SV40 polyadenylation signal
   8670..8805    +  rep_origin     SV40 ori: SV40 origin of replication
   8826..8844    -  promoter       T7 promoter: promoter for bacteriophage T7 RNA polymerase
   8852..9007    +  CDS            lacZα (fragment): LacZα fragment of β-galactosidase; lacZ fragment
   9012..9440    +  rep_origin     f1 ori (sequence partly withheld): f1 bacteriophage origin of replication; arrow indicates direction of (+) strand synthesis
   9493..9597    +  promoter       AmpR promoter: bla
   9598..10458   +  CDS            AmpR: β-lactamase; bla; confers resistance to ampicillin, carbenicillin, and related antibiotics
  10629..11217   +  rep_origin     ori: high-copy-number ColE1/pMB1/pBR322/pUC origin of replication
  11400..11492   +  CDS            lacI (fragment): lac repressor; lacI; The lac repressor binds to the lac operator to inhibit transcription in E. coli. This inhibition can be relieved by adding lactose or isopropyl-β-D-thiogalactopyranoside (IPTG).
  11505..11526   +  protein_bind   CAP binding site: CAP binding activates transcription in the presence of cAMP. E. coli catabolite activator protein
  11541..11571   +  promoter       lac promoter: promoter for the E. coli lac operon
  11575..11597   +  protein_bind   lac operator (fragment): The lac repressor binds to the lac operator to inhibit transcription in E. coli. This inhibition can be relieved by adding lactose or isopropyl-β-D-thiogalactopyranoside (IPTG). lac repressor encoded by lacI
  11640..11658   +  promoter       T3 promoter: promoter for bacteriophage T3 RNA polymerase
  11686..11912   +  promoter       RSV promoter: Rous sarcoma virus enhancer/promoter
