[The description below was written by a language model from this plasmid's Addgene catalogue record and pLannotate feature annotations shown in this document.]
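Description:
pRRL-gRNA(anti-cGAS)-Cas9-Puro is an all-in-one CRISPR/Cas9 plasmid built on the pRRL backbone, an HIV-1-derived self-inactivating lentiviral transfer vector, although the catalogue lists it simply as a mammalian expression vector. An RSV promoter sits immediately upstream of the truncated 5' LTR on the circular map, replacing the native U3 so that genomic RNA can be made without Tat. It is followed by the Ψ packaging signal with a partial gag sequence, the RRE for Rev-dependent nuclear export, and the cPPT/CTS. The cassette ends with a WPRE and a ΔU3 3' LTR, which inactivates LTR promoter activity after integration. In bacteria the plasmid is maintained through a high-copy ColE1/pUC origin and ampicillin resistance. An f1 origin, an SV40 origin and poly(A) signal, and lac/T7/T3 remnants are also carried on the backbone.

The payload has two expression units. A human U6 Pol III promoter drives a guide RNA with the Streptococcus pyogenes scaffold. The spacer is recorded as targeting human cGAS, and the unit is flanked by partial attB1/attB2 Gateway remnants. Downstream lies full-length S. pyogenes Cas9 (annotated as contiguous N- and C-terminal portions) with a nucleoplasmin NLS, followed by the puromycin N-acetyltransferase gene. The short gap between them suggests a linker or 2A-type element, but none is annotated. The Cas9 promoter is not named. The region upstream matches only a Moloney murine leukemia virus LTR fragment and a short TRE3GV fragment, which would fit a retroviral LTR-derived promoter, but the record does not confirm this.

The construct is suited to disrupting cGAS in human cells, with puromycin selection of cells that carry it.
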