Addgene plasmid #130908: pRRL-gRNA(anti-cGAS)-Cas9-Puro
Purpose: gRNA targeting human cGAS; Cas9 insert; Puromycin selection marker
Depositing lab: Jonathan Kagan. Depositing organization: Boston Children's Hospital. Publication: Phosphoinositide Interactions Position cGAS at the Plasma Membrane to Ensure Efficient Distinction between Self- and Viral DNA. Barnett KC, Coronas-Serna JM, Zhou W, Ernandes MJ, Cao A, Kranzusch PJ, Kagan JC. Cell. 2019 Mar 7;176(6):1432-1446.e11. doi: 10.1016/j.cell.2019.01.049. Epub 2019 Feb 28. PubMed 30827685.
Backbone
  Vector backbone: pRRL
  Vector type: Mammalian Expression
  Selectable markers: Puromycin
Growth in bacteria
  Bacterial resistance: Ampicillin, 100 μg/mL
  Growth temperature: 37°C
  Growth strain: NEB Stable
  Copy number: Unknown
Gene/Insert
  Gene/Insert name: Cas9
  Cloning method: Ligation Independent Cloning
  Sequencing primers: 5′ AACGGATCTCGACGGTATCGG; 3′ AACTTGCTATTTCTAGCTCTAAAAC
Terms and licenses: Academic/Nonprofit Terms; Industry Terms: Not Available to Industry
How to cite: pRRL-gRNA(anti-cGAS)-Cas9-Puro was a gift from Jonathan Kagan (Addgene plasmid # 130908 ; http://n2t.net/addgene:130908 ; RRID:Addgene_130908)
