>Addgene plasmid #130908 | pRRL-gRNA(anti-cGAS)-Cas9-Puro | depositor partial sequence | sequence record 250855 | gRNA sequence
GAGACTCGGTGGGATCCATCG
